Addgene plasmid #143104: TFORF1394
Purpose: Lentiviral vector for overexpressing transcription factor ORFs with unique 24-bp barcodes. Barcodes facilitate identification of transcription factors in pooled screens.
Depositing lab: Feng Zhang. Depositing organization: Broad Institute. Publication: A transcription factor atlas of directed differentiation. Joung J, Ma S, Tay T, Geiger-Schuller KR, Kirchgatterer PC, Verdine VK, Guo B, Arias-Garcia MA, Allen WE, Singh A, Kuksenko O, Abudayyeh OO, Gootenberg JS, Fu Z, Macrae RK, Buenrostro JD, Regev A, Zhang F. Cell. 2023 Jan 5;186(1):209-229.e26. doi: 10.1016/j.cell.2022.11.026. PubMed 36608654.
Backbone
  Vector backbone: pLX_TRC317
  Backbone manufacturer: Broad Institute Genetic Perturbation Platform
  Backbone size w/o insert (bp): 8264
  Vector type: Mammalian Expression, Lentiviral
  Selectable markers: Puromycin
Growth in bacteria
  Bacterial resistance: Ampicillin, 100 μg/mL
  Growth temperature: 30°C
  Growth strain: NEB Stable
  Copy number: High Copy
Gene/Insert
  Gene/Insert name: ZNF569
  Species: H. sapiens (human)
  Entrez Gene: ZNF569 (a.k.a. ZAP1, ZNF, Zfp74)
  Promoter: EF1a
  Cloning method: Unknown
  Sequencing primers: 5′ GGGTGGAGACTGAAGTTAGGCCAG; 3′ CACATAGCGTAAAAGGAGCAACATAG
Terms and licenses: Academic/Nonprofit Terms; Industry Terms: Not Available to Industry
Depositor comments: XM_017026381,XM_017026380,XM_017026379,XM_017026382,ENST00000392150. The transcription factor ORF portion of this plasmid was synthesized by Genewiz. Please test multiple small colonies in case of plasmid recombination.
How to cite: TFORF1394 was a gift from Feng Zhang (Addgene plasmid # 143104 ; http://n2t.net/addgene:143104 ; RRID:Addgene_143104)
