[The description below was written by a language model from this plasmid's Addgene catalogue record and pLannotate feature annotations shown in this document.]
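Description:
TFORF1394 is a lentiviral mammalian expression plasmid built on the pLX_TRC317 backbone, carrying the human zinc-finger gene ZNF569 (also known as ZAP1) as a synthesized open reading frame under the strong constitutive EF-1α promoter. It belongs to a barcoded transcription factor ORF collection: each construct carries a unique 24-bp barcode, so the overexpressed factor can be identified by sequencing when many constructs are pooled in a screen, such as screens for factors that drive directed differentiation. The barcode is not annotated in the feature table. The automated annotation also labels only a short stretch next to the EF-1α promoter as ZNF569, leaving an unannotated gap between it and the WPRE that presumably holds the rest of the ORF. The depositor lists several predicted transcript isoforms as the reference for the insert.

The transfer cassette has a third-generation, self-inactivating layout. An RSV promoter fused to a truncated HIV-1 5' LTR drives genomic RNA production in packaging cells. It is followed by the Ψ packaging signal with a gag fragment, the Rev response element for nuclear export, and a cPPT/CTS element that aids nuclear import. An SV40 promoter expresses puromycin N-acetyltransferase for selection of transduced cells. Downstream of the EF-1α–ZNF569 unit, a WPRE enhances transcript expression, and the cassette ends in a ΔU3 3' LTR and an SV40 polyadenylation signal. In bacteria the plasmid is maintained by a high-copy ColE1/pUC origin with ampicillin resistance, and an f1 origin is also present. The depositor warns that recombination can occur during propagation, as is common for LTR-containing plasmids, and recommends checking multiple colonies.
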