Features (pLannotate 1.2.2; 31 found; start..end, strand, type, name):
    235..468     -  misc_feature   RRE: The Rev response element (RRE) of HIV-1 allows for Rev-dependent mRNA export from the nucleus to the cytoplasm.
    614..977     -  CDS            HIV-1 gag (fragment): gag protein from human immunodeficiency virus 1; gag
    961..1086    -  misc_feature   HIV-1 Ψ: packaging signal of human immunodeficiency virus type 1
   1133..1313    -  LTR            5' LTR (truncated): truncated 5' long terminal repeat (LTR) from HIV-1
   1314..1540    -  promoter       RSV promoter: Rous sarcoma virus enhancer/promoter
   1568..1586    -  promoter       T3 promoter: promoter for bacteriophage T3 RNA polymerase
   1631..1647    -  protein_bind   lac operator: The lac repressor binds to the lac operator to inhibit transcription in E. coli. This inhibition can be relieved by adding lactose or isopropyl-β-D-thiogalactopyranoside (IPTG). lac repressor encoded by lacI
   1655..1685    -  promoter       lac promoter: promoter for the E. coli lac operon
   1700..1721    -  protein_bind   CAP binding site: CAP binding activates transcription in the presence of cAMP. E. coli catabolite activator protein
   1734..1826    -  CDS            lacI (fragment): lac repressor; lacI; The lac repressor binds to the lac operator to inhibit transcription in E. coli. This inhibition can be relieved by adding lactose or isopropyl-β-D-thiogalactopyranoside (IPTG).
   2009..2597    -  rep_origin     ori: high-copy-number ColE1/pMB1/pBR322/pUC origin of replication
   2768..3628    -  CDS            AmpR: β-lactamase; bla; confers resistance to ampicillin, carbenicillin, and related antibiotics
   3629..3733    -  promoter       AmpR promoter: bla
   3786..4214    -  rep_origin     f1 ori (sequence partly withheld): f1 bacteriophage origin of replication; arrow indicates direction of (+) strand synthesis
   4219..4374    -  CDS            lacZα (fragment): LacZα fragment of β-galactosidase; lacZ fragment
   4382..4400    +  promoter       T7 promoter: promoter for bacteriophage T7 RNA polymerase
   4421..4556    -  rep_origin     SV40 ori: SV40 origin of replication
   4596..4717    -  polyA_signal   SV40 poly(A) signal: SV40 polyadenylation signal
   4795..5028    -  LTR            3' LTR (ΔU3): self-inactivating 3' long terminal repeat (LTR) from HIV-1
   5030..5049    -  misc_feature   cPPT/CTS (fragment): central polypurine tract and central termination sequence of HIV-1
   5100..5688    -  misc_feature   WPRE: woodchuck hepatitis virus posttranscriptional regulatory element
   5730..5783    -  promoter       U6 promoter (fragment): RNA polymerase III promoter for human U6 snRNA
   7221..7409    -  CDS            ZNF569 (fragment): ZN569_HUMAN - Experimental evidence at protein level: Swiss-Prot protein existence level 1. May be involved in transcriptional regulation. From Homo sapiens (Human).
   7396..8574    -  promoter       EF-1α promoter: strong constitutive promoter for human elongation factor EF-1α
   8581..8647    -  CDS            small t antigen (fragment): SV40 (simian virus 40) small t antigen
   8712..8829    -  misc_feature   cPPT/CTS: central polypurine tract and central termination sequence of HIV-1
   8878..9474    -  CDS            PuroR (fragment): puromycin N-acetyltransferase; pac from Streptomyces; confers resistance to puromycin
   9520..9655    -  rep_origin     SV40 ori: SV40 origin of replication
   9679..9750    -  promoter       SV40 promoter (fragment): SV40 enhancer and early promoter
   9751..9774    -  promoter       SV40 promoter (fragment): SV40 early promoter
   9781..9948    -  CDS            env (fragment): ENV_HV1H2 - Experimental evidence at protein level: Swiss-Prot protein existence level 1. [Transmembrane protein gp41]: Acts as a class I viral fusion protein. Under the current model, the protein has at least 3 conformational states: pre-fusion native state, pre-hairpin intermediate state, and post-fusion hairpin state. During fusion of viral and target intracellular membranes, the coiled coil regions (heptad repeats) assume a trimer-of-hairpins structure, positioning the fusion peptide in close proximity to the C-terminal region of the ectodomain. The formation of this structure appears to d
>Addgene plasmid #143104 | TFORF1394 | addgene full sequence | sequence record 466905 | Addgene NGS Result
TTCCACAAACTTGCCCATTTATCTAATTCCAATAATTCTTGTTCATTCTTTTCTTGCTGGTTTTGCGATT
CTTCAATTAAGGAGTGTATTAAGCTTGTGTAATTGTTAATTTCTCTGTCCCACTCCATCCAGGTCGTGTG
ATTCCAAATCTGTTCCAGAGATTTATTACTCCAACTAGCATTCCAAGGCACAGCAGTGGTGCAAATGAGT
TTTCCAGAGCAACCCCAAATCCCCAGGAGCTGTTGATCCTTTAGGTATCTTTCCACAGCCAGGATTCTTG
CCTGGAGCTGCTTGATGCCCCAGACTGTGAGTTGCAACAGATGCTGTTGCGCCTCAATAGCCCTCAGCAA
ATTGTTCTGCTGCTGCACTATACCAGACAATAATTGTCTGGCCTGTACCGTCAGCGTCATTGACGCTGCG
CCCATAGTGCTTCCTGCTGCTCCCAAGAACCCAAGGAACAAAGCTCCTATTCCCACTGCTCTTTTTTCTC
TCTGCACCACTCTTCTCTTTGCCTTGGTGGGTGCTACTCCTAATGGTTCAATTTTTACTACTTTATATTT
ATATAATTCACTTCTCCAATTGTCCCTCATATCTCCTCCTCCAGGTCTGAAGATCAGCGGCCGCTTGCTG
TGCGGTGGTCTTACTTTTGTTTTGCTCTTCCTCTATCTTGTCTAAAGCTTCCTTGGTGTCTTTTATCTCT
ATCCTTTGATGCACACAATAGAGGGTTGCTACTGTATTATATAATGATCTAAGTTCTTCTGATCCTGTCT
GAAGGGATGGTTGTAGCTGTCCCAGTATTTGTCTACAGCCTTCTGATGTTTCTAACAGGCCAGGATTAAC
TGCGAATCGTTCTAGCTCCCTGCTTGCCCATACTATATGTTTTAATTTATATTTTTTCTTTCCCCCTGGC
CTTAACCGAATTTTTTCCCATCGCGATCTAATTCTCCCCCGCTTAATACTGACGCTCTCGCACCCATCTC
TCTCCTTCTAGCCTCCGCTAGTCAAAATTTTTGGCGTACTCACCAGTCGCCGCCCCTCGCCTCTTGCCGT
GCGCGCTTCAGCAAGCCGAGTCCTGCGTCGAGAGAGCTCCTCTGGTTTCCCTTTCGCTTTCAAGTCCCTG
TTCGGGCGCCACTGCTAGAGATTTTCCACACTGACTAAAAGGGTCTGAGGGATCTCTAGTTACCAGAGTC
ACACAACAGACGGGCACACACTACTTGAAGCACTCAAGGCAAGCTTTATTGAGGCTTAAGCAGTGGGTTC
CCTAGTTAGCCAGAGAGCTCCCAGGCTCAGATCTGGTCTAACCAGAGAGACCCGTTTATGTATCGAGCTA
GGCACTTAAATACAATATCTCTGCAATGCGGCAATTCAGTGGTTCGTCCAATCCATGTCAGACCCGTCTG
TTGCCTTCCTAATAAGGCACGATCGTACCACCTTACTTCCACCAATCGGCATGCACGGTGCTTTTTCTCT
CCTTGTAAGGCATGTTGCTAACTCATCGTTACCATGTTGCAAGACTACAAGAGTATTGCATAAGACTACA
TTAAGCTTGCAGCTCCAGCTTTTGTTCCCTTTAGTGAGGGTTAATTGCGCGCTTGGCGTAATCATGGTCA
TAGCTGTTTCCTGTGTGAAATTGTTATCCGCTCACAATTCCACACAACATACGAGCCGGAAGCATAAAGT
GTAAAGCCTGGGGTGCCTAATGAGTGAGCTAACTCACATTAATTGCGTTGCGCTCACTGCCCGCTTTCCA
GTCGGGAAACCTGTCGTGCCAGCTGCATTAATGAATCGGCCAACGCGCGGGGAGAGGCGGTTTGCGTATT
GGGCGCTCTTCCGCTTCCTCGCTCACTGACTCGCTGCGCTCGGTCGTTCGGCTGCGGCGAGCGGTATCAG
CTCACTCAAAGGCGGTAATACGGTTATCCACAGAATCAGGGGATAACGCAGGAAAGAACATGTGAGCAAA
AGGCCAGCAAAAGGCCAGGAACCGTAAAAAGGCCGCGTTGCTGGCGTTTTTCCATAGGCTCCGCCCCCCT
GACGAGCATCACAAAAATCGACGCTCAAGTCAGAGGTGGCGAAACCCGACAGGACTATAAAGATACCAGG
CGTTTCCCCCTGGAAGCTCCCTCGTGCGCTCTCCTGTTCCGACCCTGCCGCTTACCGGATACCTGTCCGC
CTTTCTCCCTTCGGGAAGCGTGGCGCTTTCTCATAGCTCACGCTGTAGGTATCTCAGTTCGGTGTAGGTC
GTTCGCTCCAAGCTGGGCTGTGTGCACGAACCCCCCGTTCAGCCCGACCGCTGCGCCTTATCCGGTAACT
ATCGTCTTGAGTCCAACCCGGTAAGACACGACTTATCGCCACTGGCAGCAGCCACTGGTAACAGGATTAG
CAGAGCGAGGTATGTAGGCGGTGCTACAGAGTTCTTGAAGTGGTGGCCTAACTACGGCTACACTAGAAGA
ACAGTATTTGGTATCTGCGCTCTGCTGAAGCCAGTTACCTTCGGAAAAAGAGTTGGTAGCTCTTGATCCG
GCAAACAAACCACCGCTGGTAGCGGTGGTTTTTTTGTTTGCAAGCAGCAGATTACGCGCAGAAAAAAAGG
ATCTCAAGAAGATCCTTTGATCTTTTCTACGGGGTCTGACGCTCAGTGGAACGAAAACTCACGTTAAGGG
ATTTTGGTCATGAGATTATCAAAAAGGATCTTCACCTAGATCCTTTTAAATTAAAAATGAAGTTTTAAAT
CAATCTAAAGTATATATGAGTAAACTTGGTCTGACAGTTACCAATGCTTAATCAGTGAGGCACCTATCTC
AGCGATCTGTCTATTTCGTTCATCCATAGTTGCCTGACTCCCCGTCGTGTAGATAACTACGATACGGGAG
GGCTTACCATCTGGCCCCAGTGCTGCAATGATACCGCGAGACCCACGCTCACCGGCTCCAGATTTATCAG
CAATAAACCAGCCAGCCGGAAGGGCCGAGCGCAGAAGTGGTCCTGCAACTTTATCCGCCTCCATCCAGTC
TATTAATTGTTGCCGGGAAGCTAGAGTAAGTAGTTCGCCAGTTAATAGTTTGCGCAACGTTGTTGCCATT
GCTACAGGCATCGTGGTGTCACGCTCGTCGTTTGGTATGGCTTCATTCAGCTCCGGTTCCCAACGATCAA
GGCGAGTTACATGATCCCCCATGTTGTGCAAAAAAGCGGTTAGCTCCTTCGGTCCTCCGATCGTTGTCAG
AAGTAAGTTGGCCGCAGTGTTATCACTCATGGTTATGGCAGCACTGCATAATTCTCTTACTGTCATGCCA
TCCGTAAGATGCTTTTCTGTGACTGGTGAGTACTCAACCAAGTCATTCTGAGAATAGTGTATGCGGCGAC
CGAGTTGCTCTTGCCCGGCGTCAATACGGGATAATACCGCGCCACATAGCAGAACTTTAAAAGTGCTCAT
CATTGGAAAACGTTCTTCGGGGCGAAAACTCTCAAGGATCTTACCGCTGTTGAGATCCAGTTCGATGTAA
CCCACTCGTGCACCCAACTGATCTTCAGCATCTTTTACTTTCACCAGCGTTTCTGGGTGAGCAAAAACAG
GAAGGCAAAATGCCGCAAAAAAGGGAATAAGGGCGACACGGAAATGTTGAATACTCATACTCTTCCTTTT
TCAATATTATTGAAGCATTTATCAGGGTTATTGTCTCATGAGCGGATACATATTTGAATGTATTTAGAAA
AATAAACAAATAGGGGTTCCGCGCACATTTCCCCGAAAAGTGCCACCTAAATTGTAAGCGTTAATATTTT
GTTAAAATTCGCGTTAAATTTTTGTTAAATCAGCTCATTTTTTAACCAATAGGCCGAAATCGGCAAAATC
CCTTATAAATCAAAAGAATAGACCGAGATAGGGT
[37 nt withheld, positions 3885-3921]
AAAGAACGTGGACTCCAACGTCAAAGG
[49 nt withheld, positions 3949-3997]
T
[91 nt withheld, positions 3999-4089]
G
[124 nt withheld, positions 4091-4214]
CCCATTCGCCATTCAGGCTGCGCAACTGTTGGGAAGGGCGATCGGTGCGGGCCTCTTCGCTATTACGCCA
GCTGGCGAAAGGGGGATGTGCTGCAAGGCGATTAAGTTGGGTAACGCCAGGGTTTTCCCAGTCACGACGT
TGTAAAACGACGGCCAGTGAGCGCGCGTAATACGACTCACTATAGGGCGAATTGGGTACGTCCCTAGGCC
TCCAAAAAAGCCTCCTCACTACTTCTGGAATAGCTCAGAGGCCGAGGCGGCCTCGGCCTCTGCATAAATA
AAAAAAATTAGTCAGCCATGGGGCGGAGAATGGGCGGAACTGGGCGGAGTTAGGGGCGGGATGGGCGGAG
TTAGGGGCGGGATAGCTAGAGCCAGACATGATAAGATACATTGATGAGTTTGGACAAACCACAACTAGAA
TGCAGTGAAAAAAATGCTTTATTTGTGAAATTTGTGATGCTATTGCTTTATTTGTAACCATTATAAGCTG
CAATAAACAAGTTCCTCTCACTCTCTGATATTCATTTCTTTGCAAGTTATAAATACTGAATAATAAGATG
ACATGAACTACTATACGTACTGCTAGAGATTTTCCACACTGACTAAAAGGGTCTGAGGGATCTCTAGTTA
CCAGAGTCACACAACAGACGGGCACACACTACTTGAAGCACTCAAGGCAAGCTTTATTGAGGCTTAAGCA
GTGGGTTCCCTAGTTAGCCAGAGAGCTCCCAGGCTCAGATCTGGTCTAACCAGAGAGACCCAGTACAAGC
AAAAAGCAGATCTTGTCTTCGTTGGGAGTGAATTAGCCCTTCCAGTCCCCCCTTTTCTTTTAAAAAGTGG
CTAAGATCTACAGCTGCCTTGTAAGTCATTGGTCTTAAAGTCGACGCGGGGAGGCGGCCCAAAGGGAGAT
CCGACTCGTCTGAGGGCGAAGGCGAAGACGCGGAAGAGGCCGCAGAGCCGGCAGCAGGCCGCGGGAAGGA
AGGTCCGCTGGATTGAGGGCCGAAGGGACGTAGCAGAAGGACGTCCCGCGCAGAATCCAGGTGGCAACAC
AGGCGAGCAGCCAAGGAAAGGACGATGATTTCCCCGACAACACCACGGAATTGTCAGTGCCCAACAGCCG
AGCCCCTGTCCAGCAGCGGGCAAGGCAGGCGGCGATGAGTTCCGCCGTGGCAATAGGGAGGGGGAAAGCG
AAAGTCCCGGAAAGGAGCTGACAGGTGGTGGCAATGCCCCAACCAGTGGGGGTTGCGTCAGCAAACACAG
TGCACACCACGCCACGTTGCCTGACAACGGGCCACAACTCCTCATAAAGAGACAGCAACCAGGATTTATA
CAAGGAGGAGAAAATGAAAGCCATACGGGAAGCAATAGCATGATACAAAGGCATTAAAGCAGCGTATCCA
CATAGCGTAAAAGGAGCAACATAGTTAAGAATACCAGTCAATCTTTCACAAATTTTGTAATCCAGAGGTT
GATTGTCGACTTAACGCGTTATGGACCCTTCAATGGCCGGTGGTCGTCCTTTCCACAAGATATATAAAGC
CAAGAAATCGAAATACTTTCAAGTTACGGACTAGTTCATTACTAATGAGTATGAATTCTCTGGTGTCTAA
CAAGGTGCGACTTTTGGCTGAAAGCCTTGCCACACTCAATACAGTGATAGGGCTTCTCACCTGTATGTTT
TCTCATATGAAGGGTAAGAGATGAGATTTGAGAGAAGGCTTTTCCACATTTACTACAGTCGAAGGGTTTC
TCACCTGTATGTCCTCGTATATGTATAGTAAGGGATGAGCTTTGGGAGAAGGCTTTTCCACATTTATTAC
ATTCATAGGGTTTTTCACCTGTATGGCCTCTCATGTGCACAATAAGGGAAGTTCTTTGAGAGAAGGCTTT
CCCACATTCATTACATACATAGGGCTTCTCACCTGTGTGACTTCTCATATGTAAATTAAGCAGTGAGCAC
TGAGAGAAGGCTTTACCACATTTATCACATTCATAAGGCTTTTCCCCTGTATGACTTCTCAAATGAAGGG
TAAGGGATGCAATTTGAGAGAAGGCTTTACCACATTCATTACAATCATAAGGTTTCTCTCCAGTATGAAC
TTTTTGATGTGTAATGAAGTTTTGCTTTTGGCTGAAGGCTTTACCACATTCATTGCATTCATAGGGTTTC
TCTCCAGAATGAATTTTTTCATGAGCAATGAGATTTGATTTCTGGCTAAAGGCTTTCCCACATTCCTTAC
ATATATAGGGTTTTTCCCCAGTATGAATTCTCTGGTGTCTAACAAGATTTGACATCTGTATAAAAGCTTT
CCCACATTCATTACACTCATAAGGTTTCTCTCTAGTATGAATTTTCTGGTGTGTAATGAAGTTTTTCTTG
TGGCTGAAGGCTTTTCTGCATTCCTTACATTCATAGGGTTTCTCACCAGTGTGACTTCTCATATGTACAG
TAAGGGCTGAGCTTTGAGAGAAGGCTTTTCCACACTCATTACATTCATAGGGTTTTTCACCTGTATGAAT
TCTAACATGTATAATAAGCATGGAAAACTGAGAGAAGGCTTTACCACATTTATCACATTTATAAGGTTTT
TCTCCTGTATGACTTCTCATATGAAGAGCAAGGGATGCAATTCGAGGGAAGGCTTTACCACATTCATTAC
ATGCATAAGGTTTCTCCCCAGTATGAACTTTCTGATGTGCAATGAGGCTTTGCTTCTGGCTGAATGCTTT
TCCACACTCATTACATTCATAAGGTTTCTCTCCAGTATGAATTTTTTCATGATCAATAAGATTTGATTTC
TGGCTGAAGGACTTCTCACATTCCTTACATGCATAGGGCTTCTCTCCAGTATGAATTCTTTGATGTCTAA
TGAGATTTGACATTTTAATGAAAGCTTTACCACATTCATTACATTTGTAAGACTGCTCCCTACTGTGAAT
TTTATAATGTTTAATAAGTTTTTCCTTGTGACTGAAGGCTTTTCTACAGTTACTACATTCATAGGGCTTC
TCTCCAGTATGAATTCTCAGATGTCTGATGAGGTCCAAAGTCTGATTGAAGCCTTTTCCACAATGATTAC
ACTTAAAGGGGGTAATGACAAAATGGGATGAGCTATTACCATATGATTTCACAGGTTCATTATATTCACA
ATGCTCCTTTCTCATGGTGGCGGTGCTAGCCTCACGACACCTGAAATGGAAGAAAAAAACTTTGAACCAC
TGTCTGAGGCTTGAGAATGAACCAAGATCCAAACTCAAAAAGGGCAAATTCCAAGGAGAATTACATCAAG
TGCCAAGCTGGCCTAACTTCAGTCTCCACCCACTCAGTGTGGGGAAACTCCATCGCATAAAACCCCTCCC
CCCAACCTAAAGACGACGTACTCCAAAAGCTCGAGAACTAATCGAGGTGCCTGGACGGCGCCCGGTACTC
CGTGGAGTCACATGAAGCGACGGCTGAGGACGGAAAGGCCCTTTTCCTTTGTGTGGGTGACTCACCCGCC
CGCTCTCCCGAGCGCCGCGTCCTCCATTTTGAGCTCCCTGCAGCAGGGCCGGGAAGCGGCCATCTTTCCG
CTCACGCAACTGGTGCCGACCGGGCCAGCCTTGCCGCCCAGGGCGGGGCGATACACGGCGGCGCGAGGCC
AGGCACCAGAGCAGGCCGGCCAGCTTGAGACTACCCCCGTCCGATTCTCGGTGGCCGCGCTCGCAGGCCC
CGCCTCGCCGAACATGTGCGCTGGGACGCACGGGCCCCGTCGCCGCCCGCGGCCCCAAAAACCGAAATAC
CAGTGTGCAGATCTTGGCCCGCATTTACAAGACTATCTTGCCAGAAAAAAAGCGTCGCAGCAGGTCATCA
AAAATTTTAAATGGCTAGAGACTTATCGAAAGCAGCGAGACAGGCGCGAAGGTGCCACCAGATTCGCACG
CGGCGGCCCCAGCGCCCAGGCCAGGCCTCAACTCAAGCACGAGGCGAAGGGGCTCCTTAAGCGCAAGGCC
TCGAACTCTCCCACCCACTTCCAACCCGAAGCTCGGGATCAAGAATCACGTACTGCAGCCAGGTGGAAGT
AATTCAAGGCACGCAAGGGCCATAACCCGTAAAGAGGCCAGGCCCGCGGGAACCACACACGGCACTTACC
TGTGTTCTGGCGGCAAACCCGTTGCGAAAAAGAACGTTCACGGCGACTACTGCACTTATATACGGTTCTC
CCCCACCCTCGGGAAAAAGGCGGAGCCAGTACACGACATCACTTTCCCAGTTTACCCCGCGCCACCTTCT
CTAGGCACCGGTTCAATTGCCGACCCCTCCCCCCAACTTCTCGGGGACTGTGGGCGATGTGCGCTCTGCC
CACTGACGGGCACCGGAGCCAATTCCCACTCCTTTCAAGACCTAGAAGGTCCATTAGCTGCAAAGATTCC
TCTCTGTTTAAAACTTTATCCATCTTTGCACCTGCAGGCCTCGAGCCGGCGCCAAAGTGGATCTCTGCTG
TCCCTGTAATAAACCCGAAAATTTTGAATTTTTGTAATTTGTTTTTGTAATTCTTTAGTTTGTATGTCTG
TTGCTATTATGTCTACTATTCTTTCCCCTGCACTGTACCCCCCAATCCCCCCTTTTCTTTTAAAATTGTG
GATGAATACTGCCATTTGTCTCAAGATCTAGAATTCGTTAACTGGCACCGGGCTTGCGGGTCATGCACCA
GGTGCGCGGTCCTTCGGGCACCTCGACGTCGGCGGTGACGGTGAAGCCGAGCCGCTCGTAGAAGGGGAGG
TTGCGGGGCGCGGAGGTCTCCAGGAAGGCGGGCACCCCGGCGCGCTCGGCCGCCTCCACTCCGGGGAGCA
CGACGGCGCTGCCCAGACCCTTGCCCTGGTGGTCGGGCGAGACGCCGACGGTGGCCAGGAACCACGCGGG
CTCCTTGGGCCGGTGCGGCGCCAGGAGGCCTTCCATCTGTTGCTGCGCGGCCAGCCGGGAACCGCTCAAC
TCGGCCATGCGCGGGCCGATCTCGGCGAACACCGCCCCCGCTTCGACGCTCTCCGGCGTGGTCCAGACCG
CCACGGCGGCGCCGTCGTCCGCGACCCACACCTTGCCGATGTCGAGCCCGACGCGCGTGAGGAAGAGTTC
TTGCAGCTCGGTGACCCGCTCGATGTGGCGGTCCGGATCGACGGTGTGGCGCGTGGCGGGGTAGTCGGCG
AACGCGGCGGCGAGGGTGCGTACGGCCCTGGGGACGTCGTCGCGGGTGGCGAGGCGCACCGTGGGCTTGT
ACTCGGTCATGGTAAGCTCCGGTGGTACCTCTAGAAAGCTTTTTGCAAAAGCCTAGGCCTCCAAAAAAGC
CTCCTCACTACTTCTGGAATAGCTCAGAGGCCGAGGCGGCCTCGGCCTCTGCATAAATAAAAAAAATTAG
TCAGCCATGGGGCGGAGAATGGGCGGAACTGGGCGGAGTTAGGGGCGGGATGGGCGGAGTTAGGGGCGGG
ACTATGGTTGCTGACTAATTGAGACGCATGCTTTGCATACTTCTGCCTGCTGGGGAGCCTGGGGACTTTC
CACACCTGGTTGCTGACTAATTGAGATGCAATGCATGGGTCCCCTCGGGGTTGGGAGGTGGGTCTGAAAC
GATAATGGTGAATATCCCTGCCTAACTCTATTCACTATAGAAAGTACAGCAAAAACTATTCTTAAACCTA
CCAAGCCTCCTACTATCATTATGAATAATTTTATATACCACAGCCAATTTGTTATGTTAAACCAA
